>Addgene plasmid #110312 | pRSET-4xTR-TUBE | addgene full sequence | sequence record 297209 | Addgene NGS Result
GATCTCGATCCCGCGAAATTAATACGACTCACTATAGGGAGACCACAACGGTTTCCCTCTAGAAATAATT
TTGTTTAACTTTAAGAAGGAGATATACATATGCGGGGTTGTCATCATCATCATCATCATGGTATGGCTAG
CATGACTGGTGGACAGCAAATGGGTGATATCGGCGGCGGTGGTTCGGGAGGTGGGGTAAATCCGCAGCTG
CAGAATCCTGAGGTCGCGTTTCAACAGCAGTTGGAGCAATTGAGCGCAATGGGGTTCTTAAATGCGGAAG
CGAACCTTCAGGCCCTCATTGCCACCGGTGGGGATATTAATGCGGCCATTGAAGCCCTGCTGGGTTCGCA
GCCATCCGGCGGCGGCGGGTCTGGTGGAGGGGTGAACCCTCAGTTACAGAATCCGGAAGTCGCGTTTCAG
CAACAATTAGAGCAGTTAAGCGCCATGGGCTTTCTTAACGCGGAAGCGAACTTGCAGGCCCTGATCGCGA
CTGGTGGAGATATTAATGCAGCCATCGAGGCACTTCTGGGGAGCCAGCCCAGTGGCGGCGGCGGGAGCGG
TGGAGGTGTGAACCCGCAGTTGCAAAACCCGGAAGTGGCGTTCCAACAGCAGCTGGAACAACTGTCGGCC
ATGGGTTTTCTGAACGCAGAAGCTAACCTCCAAGCGCTGATTGCTACCGGTGGCGATATTAACGCTGCGA
TCGAAGCACTGCTCGGCTCACAGCCAAGTGGCGGTGGCGGCAGCGGTGGCGGCGTTAATCCGCAACTGCA
AAACCCCGAAGTTGCGTTTCAGCAGCAACTGGAGCAGCTGTCCGCAATGGGCTTCCTGAATGCCGAAGCA
AATCTGCAGGCTCTCATTGCTACGGGTGGCGACATCAACGCTGCCATCGAAGCGCTGCTGGGCTCTCAGC
CGTCAGGAGGTGGTGGATCCTAACTAGCATAACCCCTTGGGGCCTCTAAACGGGTCTTGAGGGGTTTTTT
GCTGAAAGGAGGAACTATATCCGGATCTGGCGTAATAGCGAAGAGGCCCGCACCGATCGCCCTTCCCAAC
AGTTGCGCAGCCTGAATGGCGAATGGG
[124 nt withheld, positions 1078-1201]
C
[91 nt withheld, positions 1203-1293]
A
[49 nt withheld, positions 1295-1343]
CCTTTGACGTTGGAGTCCACGTTCTTT
[37 nt withheld, positions 1371-1407]
ACCCTATCTCGGTCTATTCTTTTGATTTATAAGGGATTTTGCCGATTTCGGCCTATTGGTTAAAAAATGA
GCTGATTTAACAAAAATTTAACGCGAATTTTAACAAAATATTAACGCTTACAATTTAGGTGGCACTTTTC
GGGGAAATGTGCGCGGAACCCCTATTTGTTTATTTTTCTAAATACATTCAAATATGTATCCGCTCATGAG
ACAATAACCCTGATAAATGCTTCAATAATATTGAAAAAGGAAGAGTATGAGTATTCAACATTTCCGTGTC
GCCCTTATTCCCTTTTTTGCGGCATTTTGCCTTCCTGTTTTTGCTCACCCAGAAACGCTGGTGAAAGTAA
AAGATGCTGAAGATCAGTTGGGTGCACGAGTGGGTTACATCGAACTGGATCTCAACAGCGGTAAGATCCT
TGAGAGTTTTCGCCCCGAAGAACGTTTTCCAATGATGAGCACTTTTAAAGTTCTGCTATGTGGCGCGGTA
TTATCCCGTATTGACGCCGGGCAAGAGCAACTCGGTCGCCGCATACACTATTCTCAGAATGACTTGGTTG
AGTACTCACCAGTCACAGAAAAGCATCTTACGGATGGCATGACAGTAAGAGAATTATGCAGTGCTGCCAT
AACCATGAGTGATAACACTGCGGCCAACTTACTTCTGACAACGATCGGAGGACCGAAGGAGCTAACCGCT
TTTTTGCACAACATGGGGGATCATGTAACTCGCCTTGATCGTTGGGAACCGGAGCTGAATGAAGCCATAC
CAAACGACGAGCGTGACACCACGATGCCTGTAGCAATGGCAACAACGTTGCGCAAACTATTAACTGGCGA
ACTACTTACTCTAGCTTCCCGGCAACAATTAATAGACTGGATGGAGGCGGATAAAGTTGCAGGACCACTT
CTGCGCTCGGCCCTTCCGGCTGGCTGGTTTATTGCTGATAAATCTGGAGCCGGTGAGCGTGGGTCTCGCG
GTATCATTGCAGCACTGGGGCCAGATGGTAAGCCCTCCCGTATCGTAGTTATCTACACGACGGGGAGTCA
GGCAACTATGGATGAACGAAATAGACAGATCGCTGAGATAGGTGCCTCACTGATTAAGCATTGGTAACTG
TCAGACCAAGTTTACTCATATATACTTTAGATTGATTTAAAACTTCATTTTTAATTTAAAAGGATCTAGG
TGAAGATCCTTTTTGATAATCTCATGACCAAAATCCCTTAACGTGAGTTTTCGTTCCACTGAGCGTCAGA
CCCCGTAGAAAAGATCAAAGGATCTTCTTGAGATCCTTTTTTTCTGCGCGTAATCTGCTGCTTGCAAACA
AAAAAACCACCGCTACCAGCGGTGGTTTGTTTGCCGGATCAAGAGCTACCAACTCTTTTTCCGAAGGTAA
CTGGCTTCAGCAGAGCGCAGATACCAAATACTGTTCTTCTAGTGTAGCCGTAGTTAGGCCACCACTTCAA
GAACTCTGTAGCACCGCCTACATACCTCGCTCTGCTAATCCTGTTACCAGTGGCTGCTGCCAGTGGCGAT
AAGTCGTGTCTTACCGGGTTGGACTCAAGACGATAGTTACCGGATAAGGCGCAGCGGTCGGGCTGAACGG
GGGGTTCGTGCACACAGCCCAGCTTGGAGCGAACGACCTACACCGAACTGAGATACCTACAGCGTGAGCT
ATGAGAAAGCGCCACGCTTCCCGAAGGGAGAAAGGCGGACAGGTATCCGGTAAGCGGCAGGGTCGGAACA
GGAGAGCGCACGAGGGAGCTTCCAGGGGGAAACGCCTGGTATCTTTATAGTCCTGTCGGGTTTCGCCACC
TCTGACTTGAGCGTCGATTTTTGTGATGCTCGTCAGGGGGGCGGAGCCTATGGAAAAACGCCAGCAACGC
GGCCTTTTTACGGTTCCTGGCCTTTTGCTGGCCTTTTGCTCACATGTTCTTTCCTGCGTTATCCCCTGAT
TCTGTGGATAACCGTATTACCGCCTTTGAGTGAGCTGATACCGCTCGCCGCAGCCGAACGACCGAGCGCA
GCGAGTCAGTGAGCGAGGAAGCGGAAGAGCGCCCAATACGCAAACCGCCTCTCCCCGCGCGTTGGCCGAT
TCATTAATGCAG
Features (pLannotate 1.2.2; 12 found; start..end, strand, type, name):
     20..38      +  promoter       T7 promoter: promoter for bacteriophage T7 RNA polymerase
     70..92      +  RBS            RBS: efficient ribosome binding site from bacteriophage T7 gene 10 (Olins and Rangwala, 1989)
    112..132     +  CDS            capTEV™ (fragment): composite tag for in vivo biotinylation, TEV protease cleavage, and 6xHis tagging
    133..165     +  CDS            T7 tag (gene 10 leader): leader peptide from bacteriophage T7 gene 10 promotes efficient translation in E. coli
    742..915     +  CDS            Ubqln4 (fragment): UBQL4_MOUSE - Also known as Cip75 From Mus musculus (Mouse).
    934..981     +  terminator     T7 terminator: transcription terminator for bacteriophage T7 RNA polymerase
   1007..1073    +  CDS            lacZα (fragment): LacZα fragment of β-galactosidase; lacZ fragment
   1078..1506    +  rep_origin     f1 ori (sequence partly withheld): f1 bacteriophage origin of replication; arrow indicates direction of (+) strand synthesis
   1559..1663    +  promoter       AmpR promoter: bla
   1664..2524    +  CDS            AmpR: β-lactamase; bla; confers resistance to ampicillin, carbenicillin, and related antibiotics
   2695..3283    +  rep_origin     ori: high-copy-number ColE1/pMB1/pBR322/pUC origin of replication
   3466..3519    +  CDS            lacI (fragment): lac repressor; lacI; The lac repressor binds to the lac operator to inhibit transcription in E. coli. This inhibition can be relieved by adding lactose or isopropyl-β-D-thiogalactopyranoside (IPTG).
