[The description below was written by a language model from this plasmid's Addgene catalogue record and pLannotate feature annotations shown in this document.]
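Description:
pRSET-4xTR-TUBE is a 3.5 kb bacterial expression plasmid built on the Invitrogen pRSET-A backbone for producing and purifying the 4xTR-TUBE protein in E. coli. It replicates from a high-copy ColE1/pUC-type origin and is selected with ampicillin through the β-lactamase gene and its native promoter. An f1 origin is also present, allowing single-stranded DNA production with helper phage. Short lacZα and lacI fragments picked up in the annotation appear to be backbone remnants rather than functional genes.

The expression cassette consists of a T7 promoter, the efficient phage T7 gene 10 ribosome binding site, an N-terminal His6 tag followed by the T7 gene 10 leader tag, the 834 bp insert, and a T7 terminator. Transcription therefore depends on a host that supplies T7 RNA polymerase, such as an IPTG-inducible DE3 lysogen. The insert encodes four tandem repeats of the ubiquitin-associated (UBA) domain of human UBQLN1, forming a tandem ubiquitin-binding entity (TUBE). All arginine residues in the UBA domain are changed to alanine, and the catalogue's alternative name for the insert describes this domain as trypsin-resistant. The depositor notes that the nucleotide sequence differs from the reference UBQLN1 transcript while the encoded protein is as described. This probably explains why the automated annotation labels only the last part of the insert, as a fragment resembling mouse Ubqln4, and tags the His6 region as a fragment of a composite tag.

The His6 tag supports affinity purification of the recombinant protein. The associated publication concerns measuring the length and composition of protein ubiquitylation in cells, consistent with use as a ubiquitin chain-binding reagent.
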