Addgene plasmid #110312: pRSET-4xTR-TUBE
Purpose: E. coli expression and purification of 4xTR-TUBE
Depositing lab: Yasushi Saeki. Depositing organization: Tokyo Metropolitan Institute of Medical Science. Publication: Ub-ProT reveals global length and composition of protein ubiquitylation in cells. Tsuchiya H, Burana D, Ohtake F, Arai N, Kaiho A, Komada M, Tanaka K, Saeki Y. Nat Commun. 2018 Feb 6;9(1):524. doi: 10.1038/s41467-018-02869-x. PubMed 29410401.
Backbone
  Vector backbone: pRSET-A
  Backbone manufacturer: Invitrogen
  Backbone size w/o insert (bp): 2685
  Total vector size (bp): 3519
  Modifications to backbone: In-Fusion cloning was used for construction of this plasmid.
  Vector type: Bacterial Expression
Growth in bacteria
  Bacterial resistance: Ampicillin, 100 μg/mL
  Growth temperature: 37°C
  Growth strain: DH5alpha
  Growth instructions: TR-TUBE was expressed in E.coli Rosetta2 (DE3) with 0.2 mM IPTG for 15 h at 22°C.
  Copy number: High Copy
Gene/Insert
  Gene/Insert name: 4xTR-TUBE (alt name: 4 tandem repeats of the trypsin-resistant UBQLN1 UBA domain)
  Species: H. sapiens (human)
  Insert size (bp): 834
  Mutation: All Arg residues in the UBA domain are mutated to Ala.
  GenBank ID: NM_013438.4
  Entrez Gene: UBQLN1 (a.k.a. DA41, DSK2, PLIC-1, UBQN, XDRP1)
  Promoter: T7
  Tag / fusion protein: N-terminal His6-T7 tag (N terminal on insert)
  Cloning method: Gibson Cloning
  Sequencing primers: 5′ TAATACGACTCACTATAGG; 3′ CTAGTTATTGCTCAGCGG
Terms and licenses: Academic/Nonprofit Terms; Industry Terms: Not Available to Industry
Depositor comments: Nucleotide sequence is not identical to NM_013438.4, but amino acid sequence is as described in Gene/Insert: Mutation.
How to cite: pRSET-4xTR-TUBE was a gift from Yasushi Saeki (Addgene plasmid # 110312 ; http://n2t.net/addgene:110312 ; RRID:Addgene_110312)
